Addgene plasmid #81919: pDONR223_STK19_WT
Purpose: Gateway Donor vector containing STK19 , part of the Target Accelerator Plasmid Collection.
Depositing lab: Jesse Boehm & William Hahn & David Root. Depositing organization: Broad Institute. Publication: Systematic Functional Interrogation of Rare Cancer Variants Identifies Oncogenic Alleles. Kim E, Ilic N, Shrestha Y, Zou L, Kamburov A, Zhu C, Yang X, Lubonja R, Tran N, Nguyen C, Lawrence MS, Piccioni F, Bagul M, Doench JG, Chouinard CR, Wu X, Hogstrom L, Natoli T, Tamayo P, Horn H, Corsello SM, Lage K, Root DE, Subramanian A, Golub TR, Getz G, Boehm JS, Hahn WC. Cancer Discov. 2016 Jul;6(7):714-26. doi: 10.1158/2159-8290.CD-16-0160. Epub 2016 May 4. PubMed 27147599.
Backbone
  Vector backbone: pDONR223
  Backbone manufacturer: Invitrogen
  Backbone size w/o insert (bp): 2790
  Vector type: Gateway Entry vector
Growth in bacteria
  Bacterial resistance: Spectinomycin, 50 μg/mL
  Growth temperature: 37°C
  Growth strain: DH5alpha
  Copy number: High Copy
Gene/Insert
  Gene/Insert name: STK19 (alt name: NM_004197.1)
  Species: H. sapiens (human)
  Mutation: WT
  Entrez Gene: STK19 (a.k.a. D6S60, D6S60E, G11, HLA-RP1, RP1)
  Promoter: None
  Cloning method: Gateway Cloning
  Sequencing primers: 5′ M13pUC-fwd; 3′ M13-Rev
Terms and licenses: Academic/Nonprofit Terms; Industry Terms: Not Available to Industry
Depositor comments: Closed state: stop codon immediately follows insert
How to cite: pDONR223_STK19_WT was a gift from Jesse Boehm & William Hahn & David Root (Addgene plasmid # 81919 ; http://n2t.net/addgene:81919 ; RRID:Addgene_81919)
