[The description below was written by a language model from this plasmid's Addgene catalogue record and pLannotate feature annotations shown in this document.]
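Description:
pDONR223_STK19_WT is a Gateway entry clone built on the Invitrogen pDONR223 backbone and carrying the wild-type open reading frame of human STK19 (also known as G11 or RP1; reference transcript NM_004197.1). It belongs to the Target Accelerator Plasmid Collection, a set of ORF clones assembled for systematic functional testing of cancer-associated alleles, where the wild-type clone serves as the reference counterpart to variant alleles. The sequenced plasmid is 3,888 nt. It is maintained in E. coli at high copy through a ColE1/pUC-type origin and is selected with spectinomycin via the aadA (SmR) aminoglycoside adenylyltransferase gene. That gene appears to be expressed from an upstream integron-derived Pc promoter fragment, next to a residual fragment of a gentamicin resistance gene.

The STK19 coding sequence, about 1.1 kb, sits between two attL recombination sites. The automated annotation labels both as attL3, which most likely reflects sequence similarity among attL variants rather than two identical sites. These sites allow the ORF to be moved by an LR Clonase reaction into any compatible Gateway destination vector. The record lists no promoter for the insert, so the plasmid is a shuttle and archival clone, not an expression construct. rrnB T1 and T2 terminators upstream of the cassette insulate it from read-through transcription, and a T7 promoter lies just beyond the downstream attL site, oriented toward the insert on the antisense strand. The clone is in the "closed" configuration, with a stop codon immediately after the ORF, so it yields native or N-terminally tagged protein after transfer and is not suited to C-terminal fusions. Short lacI and lacZα fragments are backbone remnants, and M13 primer sites flank the insert for sequence verification.
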