Features (pLannotate 1.2.2; 12 found; start..end, strand, type, name):
    121..213     +  CDS            lacI (fragment): lac repressor; lacI; The lac repressor binds to the lac operator to inhibit transcription in E. coli. This inhibition can be relieved by adding lactose or isopropyl-β-D-thiogalactopyranoside (IPTG).
    268..295     -  terminator     rrnB T2 terminator: transcription terminator T2 from the E. coli rrnB gene
    427..470     +  terminator     rrnB T1 terminator: Escherichia coli rrnB; transcription terminator T1 from the E. coli rrnB gene
    517..553     -  CDS            lacZα (fragment): LacZα fragment of β-galactosidase; lacZ fragment
    570..665     +  protein_bind   attL3: mutant version of attL; recombination site for the Gateway® LR reaction LR Clonase™
    671..1762    +  CDS            STK19: STK19_HUMAN - Also known as G11 From Homo sapiens (Human).
   1770..1865    -  protein_bind   attL3: mutant version of attL; recombination site for the Gateway® LR reaction LR Clonase™
   1884..1902    -  promoter       T7 promoter: promoter for bacteriophage T7 RNA polymerase
   2092..2115    +  promoter       Pc promoter (fragment): intI1 (promoter lies within the coding sequence); class 1 integron promoter
   2291..2347    +  CDS            GmR (fragment): gentamycin acetyltransferase; aacC1; confers resistance to gentamycin
   2354..3145    +  CDS            SmR: aminoglycoside adenylyltransferase (Murphy, 1985); aadA; confers resistance to spectinomycin and streptomycin
   3238..3826    +  rep_origin     ori: high-copy-number ColE1/pMB1/pBR322/pUC origin of replication
>Addgene plasmid #81919 | pDONR223_STK19_WT | addgene full sequence | sequence record 169334 | Addgene NGS Result
CTTTCCTGCGTTATCCCCTGATTCTGTGGATAACCGTATTACCGCCTTTGAGTGAGCTGATACCGCTCGC
CGCAGCCGAACGACCGAGCGCAGCGAGTCAGTGAGCGAGGAAGCGGAAGAGCGCCCAATACGCAAACCGC
CTCTCCCCGCGCGTTGGCCGATTCATTAATGCAGCTGGCACGACAGGTTTCCCGACTGGAAAGCGGGCAG
TGAGCGCAACGCAATTAATACGCGTACCGCTAGCCAGGAAGAGTTTGTAGAAACGCAAAAAGGCCATCCG
TCAGGATGGCCTTCTGCTTAGTTTGATGCCTGGCAGTTTATGGCGGGCGTCCTGCCCGCCACCCTCCGGG
CCGTTGCTTCACAACGTTCAAATCCGCTCCCGGCGGATTTGTCCTACTCAGGAGAGCGTTCACCGACAAA
CAACAGATAAAACGAAAGGCCCAGTCTTCCGACTGAGCCTTTCGTTTTATTTGATGCCTGGCAGTTCCCT
ACTCTCGCGTTAACGCTAGCATGGATGTTTTCCCAGTCACGACGTTGTAAAACGACGGCCAGTCTTAAGC
TCGGGCCCCAAATAATGATTTTATTTTGACTGATAGTGACCTGTTCGTTGCAACAAATTGATGAGCAATG
CTTTTTTATAATGCCAACTTTGTACAAAAAAGTTGGCACCATGCAAAAGTGGTTTTCTGCTTTCGATGAT
GCAATCATTCAGCGACAGTGGCGGGCAAACCCCTCCCGGGGCGGGGGAGGTGTGAGCTTCACGAAGGAGG
TTGACACCAACGTGGCCACCGGCGCCCCTCCACGCCGCCAACGAGTCCCCGGGCGTGCGTGCCCTTGGAG
GGAGCCAATCCGCGGCCGGCGTGGGGCCCGGCCTGGCGGAGGTGATGCTGGAGGGACGCCCGGGGAGACC
GTACGTCACTGCTCTGCGCCGGAAGACCCTATTTTCAGGTTCTCTTCCCTCCATTCCTACCCCTTCCCCG
GTACCATAAAATCCCGGGATATGAGCTGGAAGAGGCATCACCTGATCCCGGAGACCTTTGGAGTTAAGAG
GCGGCGGAAGCGAGGGCCTGTGGAGTCGGATCCTCTTCGGGGTGAGCCAGGGTCGGCGCGCGCGGCTGTC
TCAGAACTCATGCAGCTGTTCCCGCGAGGCCTGTTTGAGGACGCGCTGCCGCCCATCGTGCTGAGGAGCC
AGGTGTACAGCCTTGTGCCTGACAGGACCGTGGCCGACCGGCAGCTGAAGGAGCTTCAAGAGCAGGGGGA
GATCAGAATCGTCCAGCTGGGCTTCGACTTGGATGCCCATGGAATTATCTTCACTGAGGACTACAGGACC
AGAGTCCTCAAGGCCTGTGATGGCCGACCGTATGCTGGGGCAGTGCAGAAATTTCTAGCTTCAGTACTTC
CAGCCTGTGGGGACCTTAGTTTCCAGCAGGACCAAATGACACAGACCTTTGGCTTCAGGGACTCAGAAAT
CACGCATCTGGTGAATGCTGGAGTCCTCACCGTCCGAGATGCTGGGAGCTGGTGGCTAGCTGTGCCTGGA
GCTGGGAGATTCATCAAGTACTTTGTTAAAGGGCGCCAGGCTGTCCTTAGCATGGTCCGGAAGGCAAAGT
ACCGGGAACTGCTCCTATCAGAGCTCCTGGGCCGGCGGGCGCCTGTCGTGGTGCGGCTTGGCCTCACCTA
CCATGTGCACGACCTCATTGGGGCCCAGCTAGTGGACTGCATCTCTACCACTTCAGGAACCCTCCTCCGC
CTGCCAGAGACATGATTGCCAACTTTCTTGTACAAAGTTGGCATTATAAGAAAGCATTGCTTATCAATTT
GTTGCAACGAACAGGTCACTATCAGTCAAAATAAAATCATTATTTGCCATCCAGCTGATATCCCCTATAG
TGAGTCGTATTACATGGTCATAGCTGTTTCCTGGCAGCTCTGGCCCGTGTCTCAAAATCTCTGATGTTAC
ATTGCACAAGATAAAAATATATCATCATGCCTCCTCTAGACCAGCCAGGACAGAAATGCCTCGACTTCGC
TGCTACCCAAGGTTGCCGGGTGACGCACACCGTGGAAACGGATGAAGGCACGAACCCAGTGGACATAAGC
CTGTTCGGTTCGTAAGCTGTAATGCAAGTAGCGTATGCGCTCACGCAACTGGTCCAGAACCTTGACCGAA
CGCAGCGGTGGTAACGGCGCAGTGGCGGTTTTCATGGCTTGTTATGACTGTTTTTTTGGGGTACAGTCTA
TGCCTCGGGCATCCAAGCAGCAAGCGCGTTACGCCGTGGGTCGATGTTTGATGTTATGGAGCAGCAACGA
TGTTACGCAGCAGGGCAGTCGCCCTAAAACAAAGTTAAACATTATGAGGGAAGCGGTGATCGCCGAAGTA
TCGACTCAACTATCAGAGGTAGTTGGCGTCATCGAGCGCCATCTCGAACCGACGTTGCTGGCCGTACATT
TGTACGGCTCCGCAGTGGATGGCGGCCTGAAGCCACACAGTGATATTGATTTGCTGGTTACGGTGACCGT
AAGGCTTGATGAAACAACGCGGCGAGCTTTGATCAACGACCTTTTGGAAACTTCGGCTTCCCCTGGAGAG
AGCGAGATTCTCCGCGCTGTAGAAGTCACCATTGTTGTGCACGACGACATCATTCCGTGGCGTTATCCAG
CTAAGCGCGAACTGCAATTTGGAGAATGGCAGCGCAATGACATTCTTGCAGGTATCTTCGAGCCAGCCAC
GATCGACATTGATCTGGCTATCTTGCTGACAAAAGCAAGAGAACATAGCGTTGCCTTGGTAGGTCCAGCG
GCGGAGGAACTCTTTGATCCGGTTCCTGAACAGGATCTATTTGAGGCGCTAAATGAAACCTTAACGCTAT
GGAACTCGCCGCCCGACTGGGCTGGCGATGAGCGAAATGTAGTGCTTACGTTGTCCCGCATTTGGTACAG
CGCAGTAACCGGCAAAATCGCGCCGAAGGATGTCGCTGCCGACTGGGCAATGGAGCGCCTGCCGGCCCAG
TATCAGCCCGTCATACTTGAAGCTAGACAGGCTTATCTTGGACAAGAAGAAGATCGCTTGGCCTCGCGCG
CAGATCAGTTGGAAGAATTTGTCCACTACGTGAAAGGCGAGATCACCAAGGTAGTCGGCAAATAACCCTC
GAGCCACCCATGACCAAAATCCCTTAACGTGAGTTACGCGTCGTTCCACTGAGCGTCAGACCCCGTAGAA
AAGATCAAAGGATCTTCTTGAGATCCTTTTTTTCTGCGCGTAATCTGCTGCTTGCAAACAAAAAAACCAC
CGCTACCAGCGGTGGTTTGTTTGCCGGATCAAGAGCTACCAACTCTTTTTCCGAAGGTAACTGGCTTCAG
CAGAGCGCAGATACCAAATACTGTTCTTCTAGTGTAGCCGTAGTTAGGCCACCACTTCAAGAACTCTGTA
GCACCGCCTACATACCTCGCTCTGCTAATCCTGTTACCAGTGGCTGCTGCCAGTGGCGATAAGTCGTGTC
TTACCGGGTTGGACTCAAGACGATAGTTACCGGATAAGGCGCAGCGGTCGGGCTGAACGGGGGGTTCGTG
CACACAGCCCAGCTTGGAGCGAACGACCTACACCGAACTGAGATACCTACAGCGTGAGCTATGAGAAAGC
GCCACGCTTCCCGAAGGGAGAAAGGCGGACAGGTATCCGGTAAGCGGCAGGGTCGGAACAGGAGAGCGCA
CGAGGGAGCTTCCAGGGGGAAACGCCTGGTATCTTTATAGTCCTGTCGGGTTTCGCCACCTCTGACTTGA
GCGTCGATTTTTGTGATGCTCGTCAGGGGGGCGGAGCCTATGGAAAAACGCCAGCAACGCGGCCTTTTTA
CGGTTCCTGGCCTTTTGCTGGCCTTTTGCTCACATGTT
