>Addgene plasmid #81919 | pDONR223_STK19_WT | depositor partial sequence | sequence record 155238 | Insert sequence
ATGCAAAAGTGGTTTTCTGCTTTCGATGATGCAATCATTCAGCGACAGTGGCGGGCAAACCCCTCCCGGG
GCGGGGGAGGTGTGAGCTTCACGAAGGAGGTTGACACCAACGTGGCCACCGGCGCCCCTCCACGCCGCCA
ACGAGTCCCCGGGCGTGCGTGCCCTTGGAGGGAGCCAATCCGCGGCCGGCGTGGGGCCCGGCCTGGCGGA
GGTGATGCTGGAGGGACGCCCGGGGAGACCGTACGTCACTGCTCTGCGCCGGAAGACCCTATTTTCAGGT
TCTCTTCCCTCCATTCCTACCCCTTCCCCGGTACCATAAAATCCCGGGATATGAGCTGGAAGAGGCATCA
CCTGATCCCGGAGACCTTTGGAGTTAAGAGGCGGCGGAAGCGAGGGCCTGTGGAGTCGGATCCTCTTCGG
GGTGAGCCAGGGTCGGCGCGCGCGGCTGTCTCAGAACTCATGCAGCTGTTCCCGCGAGGCCTGTTTGAGG
ACGCGCTGCCGCCCATCGTGCTGAGGAGCCAGGTGTACAGCCTTGTGCCTGACAGGACCGTGGCCGACCG
GCAGCTGAAGGAGCTTCAAGAGCAGGGGGAGATCAGAATCGTCCAGCTGGGCTTCGACTTGGATGCCCAT
GGAATTATCTTCACTGAGGACTACAGGACCAGAGTCCTCAAGGCCTGTGATGGCCGACCGTATGCTGGGG
CAGTGCAGAAATTTCTAGCTTCAGTACTTCCAGCCTGTGGGGACCTTAGTTTCCAGCAGGACCAAATGAC
ACAGACCTTTGGCTTCAGGGACTCAGAAATCACGCATCTGGTGAATGCTGGAGTCCTCACCGTCCGAGAT
GCTGGGAGCTGGTGGCTAGCTGTGCCTGGAGCTGGGAGATTCATCAAGTACTTTGTTAAAGGGCGCCAGG
CTGTCCTTAGCATGGTCCGGAAGGCAAAGTACCGGGAACTGCTCCTATCAGAGCTCCTGGGCCGGCGGGC
GCCTGTCGTGGTGCGGCTTGGCCTCACCTACCATGTGCACGACCTCATTGGGGCCCAGCTAGTGGACTGC
ATCTCTACCACTTCAGGAACCCTCCTCCGCCTGCCAGAGACA
